Addgene plasmid #46351: pTK64_GFP-NuMA-Bonsai
Depositing lab: Iain Cheeseman. Depositing organization: Whitehead Institute for Biomedical Research. Publication: Cortical dynein and asymmetric membrane elongation coordinately position the spindle in anaphase. Kiyomitsu T, Cheeseman IM. Cell. 2013 Jul 18;154(2):391-402. doi: 10.1016/j.cell.2013.06.010. PubMed 23870127.
Backbone
  Vector backbone: pBABE
  Backbone size w/o insert (bp): 6000
  Total vector size (bp): 8955
  Vector type: Mammalian Expression, Retroviral
  Selectable markers: Blasticidin
Growth in bacteria
  Bacterial resistance: Ampicillin, 100 μg/mL
  Growth temperature: 37°C
  Growth strain: DH5alpha
  Copy number: Unknown
Gene/Insert
  Gene/Insert name: NuMA deleted 414-1549
  Species: H. sapiens (human)
  Insert size (bp): 3000
  Mutation: deleted amino acid 414-1549; L1589F mutation in NuMA
  GenBank ID: NP_006176.2
  Entrez Gene: NUMA1 (a.k.a. NMP-22, NUMA)
  Promoter: pBABE
  Tag / fusion protein: GFP (N terminal on backbone)
  Cloning method: Restriction Enzyme; 5′ cloning site XhoI (destroyed during cloning); 3′ cloning site EcoRI (not destroyed)
  Sequencing primers: 5′ GGCATGGACGAGCTGTACAAG; 3′ GCATTCATTTTATGTTTCAGG
Terms and licenses: Academic/Nonprofit Terms; Industry Terms: Not Available to Industry
How to cite: pTK64_GFP-NuMA-Bonsai was a gift from Iain Cheeseman (Addgene plasmid # 46351 ; http://n2t.net/addgene:46351 ; RRID:Addgene_46351)
