[The description below was written by a language model from this plasmid's Addgene catalogue record and pLannotate feature annotations shown in this document.]
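Description:
pTK64_GFP-NuMA-Bonsai is a pBABE-based Moloney murine leukemia virus retroviral vector of 8,955 bp for expressing a GFP-tagged, shortened form of human NuMA (NUMA1) in mammalian cells. It is propagated in E. coli through a high-copy ColE1/pUC-type origin and selected with ampicillin via the β-lactamase gene. The retroviral portion is bounded by MoMLV long terminal repeats and carries a packaging signal (Ψ) followed by a truncated gag segment lacking its start codon. These elements allow the transcript to be packaged into virions when viral proteins are supplied in trans, and to integrate into target-cell genomes.

The record lists the promoter simply as "pBABE", and no separate internal promoter is annotated upstream of the fusion, which is consistent with expression from the 5′ LTR. The open reading frame begins with EGFP. It is followed by a short linker region in which the annotation detects a fragment of a TEV-cleavage composite tag and an S-tag, and then by the NuMA insert, which occupies the unannotated stretch of roughly 3 kb. This "Bonsai" version lacks amino acids 414–1549, so the N- and C-terminal portions are joined directly, and it also carries an L1589F substitution. Downstream, an SV40 enhancer/early promoter paired with the bacterial EM7 promoter drives blasticidin S deaminase, which permits blasticidin selection of transduced cells. The construct suits the generation of stable cell lines for imaging the localization of this minimal NuMA. The associated publication concerns cortical dynein and spindle positioning during anaphase.
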