Features (pLannotate 1.2.2; 18 found; start..end, strand, type, name):
      8..477     +  LTR            LTR: long terminal repeat from Moloney murine leukemia virus
    601..875     +  misc_feature   MESV Ψ (fragment): packaging signal of murine embryonic stem cell virus
    934..1350    +  CDS            gag (truncated): truncated Moloney murine leukemia virus (MMLV) gag gene lacking the start codon
   1391..2107    +  CDS            EGFP: EGFP is a basic (constitutively fluorescent) green fluorescent protein published in 1996, derived from Aequorea victoria. It is reported to be a rapidly-maturing weak dimer with moderate acid sensitivity.
   2134..2152    +  misc_feature   MCS (fragment): pBluescript multiple cloning site
   2153..2172    +  CDS            capTEV™ (fragment): composite tag for in vivo biotinylation, TEV protease cleavage, and 6xHis tagging
   2186..2230    +  CDS            S-Tag: affinity and epitope tag derived from pancreatic ribonuclease A
   5195..5231    +  misc_feature   MCS (fragment): multiple cloning site
   5248..5332    +  CDS            large T antigen (fragment): large T antigen from SV40 (simian virus 40)
   5375..5704    +  promoter       SV40 promoter: SV40 enhancer and early promoter
   5719..5766    +  promoter       EM7 promoter: synthetic bacterial promoter&nbsp
   5785..6183    +  CDS            BSD: blasticidin S deaminase; Aspergillus terreus BSD; confers resistance to blasticidin
   6236..6829    +  LTR            LTR: long terminal repeat from Moloney murine leukemia virus
   6838..6884    +  LTR            5' LTR (truncated) (fragment): truncated long terminal repeat from Moloney murine sarcoma virus
   6967..7015    -  CDS            lacI (fragment): lac repressor; lacI; The lac repressor binds to the lac operator to inhibit transcription in E. coli. This inhibition can be relieved by adding lactose or isopropyl-β-D-thiogalactopyranoside (IPTG).
   7201..7789    -  rep_origin     ori: high-copy-number ColE1/pMB1/pBR322/pUC origin of replication
   7967..8827    -  CDS            AmpR: β-lactamase; bla; confers resistance to ampicillin, carbenicillin, and related antibiotics
   8828..8932    -  promoter       AmpR promoter: bla
>Addgene plasmid #46351 | pTK64_GFP-NuMA-Bonsai | depositor full sequence | sequence record 65828 | pTK64_GFP-NuMA-Bonsai sequence 8955 bps
CTGCAGCCTGAATATGGGCCAAACAGGATATCTGTGGTAAGCAGTTCCTGCCCCGGCTCAGGGCCAAGAA
CAGATGGAACAGCTGAATATGGGCCAAACAGGATATCTGTGGTAAGCAGTTCCTGCCCCGGCTCAGGGCC
AAGAACAGATGGTCCCCAGATGCGGTCCAGCCCTCAGCAGTTTCTAGAGAACCATCAGATGTTTCCAGGG
TGCCCCAAGGACCTGAAATGACCCTGTGCCTTATTTGAACTAACCAATCAGTTCGCTTCTCGCTTCTGTT
CGCGCGCTTCTGCTCCCCGAGCTCAATAAAAGAGCCCACAACCCCTCACTCGGGGCGCCAGTCCTCCGAT
TGACTGAGTCGCCCGGGTACCCGTGTATCCAATAAACCCTCTTGCAGTTGCATCCGACTTGTGGTCTCGC
TGTTCCTTGGGAGGGTCTCCTCTGAGTGATTGACTACCCGTCAGCGGGGGTCTTTCATTTGGGGGCTCGT
CCGGGATCGGGAGACCCCTGCCCAGGGACCACCGACCCACCACCGGGAGGTAAGCTGGCCAGCAACTTAT
CTGTGTCTGTCCGATTGTCTAGTGTCTATGACTGATTTTATGCGCCTGCGTCGGTACTAGTTAGCTAACT
AGCTCTGTATCTGGCGGACCCGTGGTGGAACTGACGAGTTCTGAACACCCGGCCGCAACCCTGGGAGACG
TCCCAGGGACTTTGGGGGCCGTTTTTGTGGCCCGACCTGAGGAAGGGAGTCGATGTGGAATCCGACCCCG
TCAGGATATGTGGTTCTGGTAGGAGACGAGAACCTAAAACAGTTCCCGCCTCCGTCTGAATTTTTGCTTT
CGGTTTGGAACCGAAGCCGCGCGTCTTGTCTGCTGCAGCATCGTTCTGTGTTGTCTCTGTCTGACTGTGT
TTCTGTATTTGTCTGAAAATTAGGGCCAGACTGTTACCACTCCCTTAAGTTTGACCTTAGATCACTGGAA
AGATGTCGAGCGGCTCGCTCACAACCAGTCGGTAGATGTCAAGAAGAGACGTTGGGTTACCTTCTGCTCT
GCAGAATGGCCAACCTTTAACGTCGGATGGCCGCGAGACGGCACCTTTAACCGAGACCTCATCACCCAGG
TTAAGATCAAGGTCTTTTCACCTGGCCCGCATGGACACCCAGACCAGGTCCCCTACATCGTGACCTGGGA
AGCCTTGGCTTTTGACCCCCCTCCCTGGGTCAAGCCCTTTGTACACCCTAAGCCTCCGCCTCCTCTTCTT
CCATCCGCGCCGTCTCTCCCCCTTGAACCTCCTCTTTCGACCCCGCCTCAATCCTCCCTTTATCCAGCCC
TCACTCCTTCTCTAGGCGCCGGCCGGATCCCAGTGTGGTGGTACGCTACCGGTCGCCACCATGGTGAGCA
AGGGCGAGGAGCTGTTCACCGGGGTGGTGCCCATCCTGGTCGAGCTGGACGGCGACGTAAACGGCCACAA
GTTCAGCGTGTCCGGCGAGGGCGAGGGCGATGCCACCTACGGCAAGCTGACCCTGAAGTTCATCTGCACC
ACCGGCAAGCTGCCCGTGCCCTGGCCCACCCTCGTGACCACCCTGACCTACGGCGTGCAGTGCTTCAGCC
GCTACCCCGACCACATGAAGCAGCACGACTTCTTCAAGTCCGCCATGCCCGAAGGCTACGTCCAGGAGCG
CACCATCTTCTTCAAGGACGACGGCAACTACAAGACCCGCGCCGAGGTGAAGTTCGAGGGCGACACCCTG
GTGAACCGCATCGAGCTGAAGGGCATCGACTTCAAGGAGGACGGCAACATCCTGGGGCACAAGCTGGAGT
ACAACTACAACAGCCACAACGTCTATATCATGGCCGACAAGCAGAAGAACGGCATCAAGGTGAACTTCAA
GATCCGCCACAACATCGAGGACGGCAGCGTGCAGCTCGCCGACCACTACCAGCAGAACACCCCCATCGGC
GACGGCCCCGTGCTGCTGCCCGACAACCACTACCTGAGCACCCAGTCCGCCCTGAGCAAAGACCCCAACG
AGAAGCGCGATCACATGGTCCTGCTGGAGTTCGTGACCGCCGCCGGGATCACTCTCGGCATGGACGAGCT
GTACAAGTCCGGAGGGGATCGGTGGAGCTCCACCGGTGGCGGCCGCTCTAGAGAGAATCTTTATTTTCAG
GGCGCCGCCAAATTCAAAGAAACCGCTGCTGCTAAATTCGAACGCCAGCACATGGACAGCGGAGGTGGAG
GTACTAGTCTCGACATGACACTCCACGCCACCCGGGGGGCTGCACTCCTCTCTTGGGTGAACAGTCTACA
CGTGGCTGACCCTGTGGAGGCTGTGCTGCAGCTCCAGGACTGCAGCATCTTCATCAAGATCATTGACAGA
ATCCATGGCACTGAAGAGGGACAGCAAATCTTGAAGCAGCCGGTGTCAGAGAGACTGGACTTTGTGTGCA
GTTTTCTGCAGAAAAATCGAAAACATCCCTCTTCCCCAGAATGCCTGGTATCTGCACAGAAGGTGCTAGA
GGGATCAGAGCTGGAACTGGCGAAGATGACCATGCTGCTCTTATACCACTCTACCATGAGCTCCAAAAGT
CCCAGGGACTGGGAACAGTTTGAATATAAAATTCAGGCTGAGTTGGCTGTCATTCTTAAATTTGTGCTGG
ACCATGAGGACGGGCTAAACCTTAATGAGGACCTAGAGAACTTCCTACAGAAAGCTCCTGTGCCTTCTAC
CTGTTCTAGCACATTCCCTGAAGAGCTCTCCCCACCTAGCCACCAGGCCAAGAGGGAGATTCGCTTCCTA
GAGCTACAGAAGGTTGCCTCCTCTTCCAGTGGGAACAACTTTCTCTCAGGTTCTCCAGCTTCTCCCATGG
GTGATATCCTGCAGACCCCACAGTTCCAGATGAGACGGCTGAAGAAGCAGCTTGCTGATGAGAGAAGTAA
TAGGGATGAGCTGGAGCTGGAGCTAGCTGAGAACCGCAAGCTCCTCACCGAGAAGGATGCACAGATAGCC
ATGATGCAGCAGCGCATTGACCGCCTAGCCCTGCTGAATGAGAAGCAGGCGGCCAGCCCACTGGAGCCCA
AGGAGCTTGAGGAGCTGCGTGACAAGAATGAGAGCCTTACCATGCGGCTGCATGAAACCCTGAAGCAGTG
CCAGGACCTGAAGACAGAGAAGAGCCAGATGGATCGCAAAATCAACCAGCTTTCGGAGGAGAATGGAGAC
CTTTCCTTTAAGCTGCGGGAGTTTGCCAGTCATCTGCAGCAGCTACAGGATGCCCTCAATGAGCTGACGG
AGGAGCACAGCAAGGCCACTCAGGAGTGGCTAGAGAAGCAGGCCCAGCTGGAGAAGGAGCTCAGCGCAGC
CCTGCAGGACAAGAAATGCCTTGAAGAGAAGAACGAAATCCTTCAGGGAAAACTTTCACAGCTGGAAGAA
CACTTGTCCCAGCTGCAGGATAACCCACCCCAGGAGAAGGGCGAGGTGCTGGGTGATGTCTTGCAGGTGG
AAGAACTGAGTAAGAAACTGGCTGACTCTGACCAAGCCAGCAAGGTGCAGCAGCAGAAGCTGAAGGCTGT
CCAGGCTCAGGGAGGCGAGAGCCAGCAGGAGGCCCAGCGCCTCCAGGCCCAGCTGAATGAACTGCAAGCC
CAGTTGAGCCAGAAGGAGCAGGCAGCTGAGCACTATAAGCTGCAGATGGAGAAAGCCAAAACACATTATG
ATGCCAAGAAGCAGCAGAACCAAGAGCTGCAGGAGCAGCTGCGGAGCCTGGAGCAGCTGCAGAAGGAAAA
CAAAGAGCTGCGAGCTGAAGCTGAACGGCTGGGCCATGAGCTACAGCAGGCTGGGCTGAAGACCAAGGAG
GCTGAACAGACCTGCCGCCACCTTACTGCCCAGGTGCGCAGCCTGGAGGCACAGGTTGCCCATGCAGACC
AGCAGCTTCGAGACCTGGGCAAATTCCAGGTGGCAACTGATGCTTTAAAGAGCCGTGAGCCCCAGGCTAA
GCCCCAGCTGGACTTGAGTATTGACAGCCTGGATCTGAGCTGCGAGGAGGGGACCCCACTCAGTATCACC
AGCAAGCTGCCTCGTACCCAGCCAGACGGCACCAGCGTCCCTGGAGAACCAGCCTCACCTATCTCCCAGC
GCCTGCCCCCCAAGGTAGAATCCCTGGAGAGTCTCTACTTCACTCCCATCCCTGCTCGGAGTCAGGCCCC
CCTGGAGAGCAGCCTGGACTCCCTGGGAGACGTCTTCCTGGACTCGGGTCGTAAGACCCGCTCCGCTCGT
CGGCGCACCACGCAGATCATCAACATCACCATGACCAAGAAGCTAGATGTGGAAGAGCCAGACAGCGCCA
ACTCATCGTTCTACAGCACGCGGTCTGCTCCTGCTTCCCAGGCTAGCCTGCGAGCCACCTCCTCTACTCA
GTCTCTAGCTCGCCTGGGTTCTCCCGATTATGGCAACTCAGCCCTGCTCAGCTTGCCTGGCTACCGCCCC
ACCACTCGCAGTTCTGCTCGTCGTTCCCAGGCCGGGGTGTCCAGTGGGGCCCCTCCAGGAAGGAACAGCT
TCTACATGGGCACTTGCCAGGATGAGCCTGAGCAGCTGGATGACTGGAACCGCATTGCAGAGCTGCAGCA
GCGCAATCGAGTGTGCCCCCCACATCTGAAGACCTGCTATCCCCTGGAGTCCAGGCCTTCCCTGAGCCTG
GGCACCATCACAGATGAGGAGATGAAAACTGGAGACCCCCAAGAGACCCTGCGCCGAGCCAGCATGCAGC
CAATCCAGATAGCCGAGGGCACTGGCATCACCACCCGGCAGCAGCGCAAACGGGTCTCCCTAGAGCCCCA
CCAGGGCCCTGGAACTCCTGAGTCTAAGAAGGCCACCAGCTGTTTCCCACGCCCCATGACTCCCCGAGAC
CGACATGAAGGGCGCAAACAGAGCACTACTGAGGCCCAGAAGAAAGCAGCTCCAGCTTCTACTAAACAGG
CTGACCGGCGCCAGTCGATGGCCTTCAGCATCCTCAACACACCCAAGAAGCTAGGGAACAGCCTTCTGCG
GCGGGGAGCCTCAAAGAAGGCCCTGTCCAAGGCTTCCCCCAACACTCGCAGTGGAACCCGCCGTTCTCCG
CGCATTGCCACCACCACAGCCAGCGCCGCCACTGCTGCCGCCATTGGTGCCACCCCTCGAGCCAAGGGCA
AGGCAAAGCACTAAGAATTCTGCAGTCGACGGTACCGCGGGCCCGGGATCCACCGGATCTAGATAACTGA
TCATAATCAGCCATACCACATTTGTAGAGGTTTTACTTGCTTTAAAAAACCTCCCACACCTCCCCCTGAA
CCTGAAACATAAAATGAATGCAATTCGCCAGCACAGTGGTCGACCCTGTGGAATGTGTGTCAGTTAGGGT
GTGGAAAGTCCCCAGGCTCCCCAGCAGGCAGAAGTATGCAAAGCATGCATCTCAATTAGTCAGCAACCAG
GTGTGGAAAGTCCCCAGGCTCCCCAGCAGGCAGAAGTATGCAAAGCATGCATCTCAATTAGTCAGCAACC
ATAGTCCCGCCCCTAACTCCGCCCATCCCGCCCCTAACTCCGCCCAGTTCCGCCCATTCTCCGCCCCATG
GCTGACTAATTTTTTTTATTTATGCAGAGGCCGAGGCCGCCTCGGCCTCTGAGCTATTCCAGAAGTAGTG
AGGAGGCTTTTTTGGAGGCCTAGGCTTTTGCAAAAAGCTTGAGCACGTGTTGACAATTAATCATCGGCAT
AGTATATCGGCATAGTATAATACGACAAGGTGAGGAACTAAACCATGGCCAAGCCTTTGTCTCAAGAAGA
ATCCACCCTCATTGAAAGAGCAACGGCTACAATCAACAGCATCCCCATCTCTGAAGACTACAGCGTCGCC
AGCGCAGCTCTCTCTAGCGACGGCCGCATCTTCACTGGTGTCAATGTATATCATTTTACTGGGGGACCTT
GTGCAGAACTCGTGGTGCTGGGCACTGCTGCTGCTGCGGCAGCTGGCAACCTGACTTGTATCGTCGCGAT
CGGAAATGAGAACAGGGGCATCTTGAGCCCCTGCGGACGGTGCCGACAGGTGCTTCTCGATCTGCATCCT
GGGATCAAAGCCATAGTGAAGGACAGTGATGGACAGCCGACGGCAGTTGGGATTCGTGAATTGCTGCCCT
CTGGTTATGTGTGGGAGGGCTAAGCACTTCATCGATAAAATAAAAGATTTTATTTAGTCTCCAGAAAAAG
GGGGGAATGAAAGACCCCACCTGTAGGTTTGGCAAGCTAGCTTAAGTAACGCCATTTTGCAAGGCATGGA
AAAATACATAACTGAGAATAGAGAAGTTCAGATCAAGGTCAGGAACAGATGGAACAGCTGAATATGGGCC
AAACAGGATATCTGTGGTAAGCAGTTCCTGCCCCGGCTCAGGGCCAAGAACAGATGGAACAGCTGAATAT
GGGCCAAACAGGATATCTGTGGTAAGCAGTTCCTGCCCCGGCTCAGGGCCAAGAACAGATGGTCCCCAGA
TGCGGTCCAGCCCTCAGCAGTTTCTAGAGAACCATCAGATGTTTCCAGGGTGCCCCAAGGACCTGAAATG
ACCCTGTGCCTTATTTGAACTAACCAATCAGTTCGCTTCTCGCTTCTGTTCGCGCGCTTCTGCTCCCCGA
GCTCAATAAAAGAGCCCACAACCCCTCACTCGGGGCGCCAGTCCTCCGATTGACTGAGTCGCCCGGGTAC
CCGTGTATCCAATAAACCCTCTTGCAGTTGCATCCGACTTGTGGTCTCGCTGTTCCTTGGGAGGGTCTCC
TCTGAGTGATTGACTACCCGTCAGCGGGGGTCTTTCATTTCCGACTTGTGGTCTCGCTGCCTTGGGAGGG
TCTCCTCTGAGTGATTGACTACCCGTCAGCGGGGGTCTTCACATGCAGCATGTATCAAAATTAATTTGGT
TTTTTTTCTTAAGTATTTACATTAAATGGCCATAGTTGCATTAATGAATCGGCCAACGCGCGGGGAGAGG
CGGTTTGCGTATTGGCGCTCTTCCGCTTCCTCGCTCACTGACTCGCTGCGCTCGGTCGTTCGGCTGCGGC
GAGCGGTATCAGCTCACTCAAAGGCGGTAATACGGTTATCCACAGAATCAGGGGATAACGCAGGAAAGAA
CATGTGAGCAAAAGGCCAGCAAAAGGCCAGGAACCGTAAAAAGGCCGCGTTGCTGGCGTTTTTCCATAGG
CTCCGCCCCCCTGACGAGCATCACAAAAATCGACGCTCAAGTCAGAGGTGGCGAAACCCGACAGGACTAT
AAAGATACCAGGCGTTTCCCCCTGGAAGCTCCCTCGTGCGCTCTCCTGTTCCGACCCTGCCGCTTACCGG
ATACCTGTCCGCCTTTCTCCCTTCGGGAAGCGTGGCGCTTTCTCATAGCTCACGCTGTAGGTATCTCAGT
TCGGTGTAGGTCGTTCGCTCCAAGCTGGGCTGTGTGCACGAACCCCCCGTTCAGCCCGACCGCTGCGCCT
TATCCGGTAACTATCGTCTTGAGTCCAACCCGGTAAGACACGACTTATCGCCACTGGCAGCAGCCACTGG
TAACAGGATTAGCAGAGCGAGGTATGTAGGCGGTGCTACAGAGTTCTTGAAGTGGTGGCCTAACTACGGC
TACACTAGAAGGACAGTATTTGGTATCTGCGCTCTGCTGAAGCCAGTTACCTTCGGAAAAAGAGTTGGTA
GCTCTTGATCCGGCAAACAAACCACCGCTGGTAGCGGTGGTTTTTTTGTTTGCAAGCAGCAGATTACGCG
CAGAAAAAAAGGATCTCAAGAAGATCCTTTGATCTTTTCTACGGGGTCTGACGCTCAGTGGAACGAAAAC
TCACGTTAAGGGATTTTGGTCATGAGATTATCAAAAAGGATCTTCACCTAGATCCTTTTAAATTAAAAAT
GAAGTTTGCGGCCGCAAATCAATCTAAAGTATATATGAGTAAACTTGGTCTGACAGTTACCAATGCTTAA
TCAGTGAGGCACCTATCTCAGCGATCTGTCTATTTCGTTCATCCATAGTTGCCTGACTCCCCGTCGTGTA
GATAACTACGATACGGGAGGGCTTACCATCTGGCCCCAGTGCTGCAATGATACCGCGAGACCCACGCTCA
CCGGCTCCAGATTTATCAGCAATAAACCAGCCAGCCGGAAGGGCCGAGCGCAGAAGTGGTCCTGCAACTT
TATCCGCCTCCATCCAGTCTATTAATTGTTGCCGGGAAGCTAGAGTAAGTAGTTCGCCAGTTAATAGTTT
GCGCAACGTTGTTGCCATTGCTACAGGCATCGTGGTGTCACGCTCGTCGTTTGGTATGGCTTCATTCAGC
TCCGGTTCCCAACGATCAAGGCGAGTTACATGATCCCCCATGTTGTGCAAAAAAGCGGTTAGCTCCTTCG
GTCCTCCGATCGTTGTCAGAAGTAAGTTGGCCGCAGTGTTATCACTCATGGTTATGGCAGCACTGCATAA
TTCTCTTACTGTCATGCCATCCGTAAGATGCTTTTCTGTGACTGGTGAGTACTCAACCAAGTCATTCTGA
GAATAGTGTATGCGGCGACCGAGTTGCTCTTGCCCGGCGTCAACACGGGATAATACCGCGCCACATAGCA
GAACTTTAAAAGTGCTCATCATTGGAAAACGTTCTTCGGGGCGAAAACTCTCAAGGATCTTACCGCTGTT
GAGATCCAGTTCGATGTAACCCACTCGTGCACCCAACTGATCTTCAGCATCTTTTACTTTCACCAGCGTT
TCTGGGTGAGCAAAAACAGGAAGGCAAAATGCCGCAAAAAAGGGAATAAGGGCGACACGGAAATGTTGAA
TACTCATACTCTTCCTTTTTCAATATTATTGAAGCATTTATCAGGGTTATTGTCTCATGAGCGGATACAT
ATTTGAATGTATTTAGAAAAATAAACAAATAGGGGTTCCGCGCACATTTCCCCGAAAAGTGCCAC
