>Addgene plasmid #46351 | pTK64_GFP-NuMA-Bonsai | addgene partial sequence | sequence record 67844 | hNuMa-F1 5'-gctacaggatgccctcaatg-3'
TCAGGAGTGGCTAGAGAAGCAGGCCCAGCTGGAGAAGGAGCTCAGCGCAGCCCTGCAGGACAAGAAATGC
CTTGAAGAGAAGAACGAAATCCTTCAGGGAAAACTTTCACAGCTGGAAGAACACTTGTCCCAGCTGCAGG
ATAACCCACCCCAGGAGAAGGGCGAGGTGCTGGGTGATGTCTTGCAGGTGGAAGAACTGAGTAAGAAACT
GGCTGACTCTGACCAAGCCAGCAAGGTGCAGCAGCAGAAGCTGAAGGCTGTCCAGGCTCAGGGAGGCGAG
AGCCAGCAGGAGGCCCAGCGCTTCCAGGCCCAGCTGAATGAACTGCAAGCCCAGTTGAGCCAGAAGGAGC
AGGCAGCTGAGCACTATAAGCTGCAGATGGAGAAAGCCAAAACACATTATGATGCCAAGAAGCAGCAGAA
CCAAGAGCTGCAGGAGCAGCTGCGGAGCCTGGAGCAGCTGCAGAAGGAAAACAAAGAGCTGCGAGCTGAA
GCTGAACGGCTGGGCCATGAGCTACAGCAGGCTGGGCTGAAGACCAAGGAGGCTGAACAGACCTGCCGCC
ACCTTACTGCCCAGGTGCGCAGCCTGGAGGCACAGGTTGCCCATGCAGACCAGCAGCTTCGAGACCTGGG
CAAATTCCAGGTGGCAACTGATGCTTTAAAGAGCCGTGAGCCCCAGGCTAAGCCCCAGCTGGACTTGAGT
ATTGACAGCCTGGATCTGAGCTGCGAGGAGGGGACCCCACTCAGTATCACCAGCAAGCTGCCTCGTACCC
AGCCAGACGGCACCAGCGTCCCTGGAGAACCAGCCTCACCTATCTCCCAGCGCCTGCCCCCCAAGGTAGA
ATCCCTGGAGAGTCTCTACTTCACTCC
