>Addgene plasmid #46351 | pTK64_GFP-NuMA-Bonsai | addgene partial sequence | sequence record 67845 | pBABE3 5'-ACCCTAACTGACACACATTCC-3'
CATTCATTTTATGTTTCAGGTTCAGGGGGAGGTGTGGGAGGTTTTTTAAAGCAAGTAAAACCTCTACAAA
TGTGGTATGGCTGATTATGATCAGTTATCTAGATCCGGTGGATCCCGGGCCCGCGGTACCGTCGACTGCA
GAATTCTTAGTGCTTTGCCTTGCCCTTGGCTCGAGGGGTGGCACCAATGGCGGCAGCAGTGGCGGCACTG
GCTGTGGTGGTGGCAATGCGCGGAGAACGGCGGGTTCCACTGCGAGTGTTGGGGGAAGCCTTGGACAGGG
CCTTCTTTGAGGCTCCCCGCCGCAGAAGGCTGTTCCCTAGCTTCTTGGGTGTGTTGAGGATGCTGAAGGC
CATCGACTGGCGCCGGTCAGCCTGTTTAGTAGAAGCTGGAGCTGCTTTCTTCTGGGCCTCAGTAGTGCTC
TGTTTGCGCCCTTCATGTCGGTCTCGGGGAGTCATGGGGCGTGGGAAACAGCTGGTGGCCTTCTTAGACT
CAGGAGTTCCAGGGCCCTGGTGGGGCTCTAGGGAGACCCGTTTGCGCTGCTGCCGGGTGGTGATGCCAGT
GCCCTCGGCTATCTGGATTGGCTGCATGCTGGCTCGGCGCAGGGTCTCTTGGGGGTCTCCAGTTTTCATC
TCCTCATCTGTGATGGTGCCCAGGCTCAGGGAAGGCCTGGACTCCAGGGGATAGCAGGTCTTCAGATGTG
GGGGGCACACTCGATTGCGCTGCTGCAGCTCTGCAATGCGGTTCCAGTCATCCAGCTGCTCAGGCTCATC
CTGGCAAGTGCCCATGTAGAAGCTGTTCCTTCCTGGAGGGGCCCCACTGGACACCCCGGCCTGGGA
