>Addgene plasmid #46351 | pTK64_GFP-NuMA-Bonsai | addgene partial sequence | sequence record 67847 | EGFP_C
CTGTCAGTCCGGAGGGGATCGGTGGAGCTCCACCGGTGGCGGCCGCTCTAGAGAGAATCTTTATTTTCAG
GGCGCCGCCAAATTCAAAGAAACCGCTGCTGCTAAATTCGAACGCCAGCACATGGACAGCGGAGGTGGAG
GTACTAGTCTCGACATGACACTCCACGCCACCCGGGGGGCTGCACTCCTCTCTTGGGTGAACAGTCTACA
CGTGGCTGACCCTGTGGAGGCTGTGCTGCAGCTCCAGGACTGCAGCATCTTCATCAAGATCATTGACAGA
ATCCATGGCACTGAAGAGGGACAGCAAATCTTGAAGCAGCCGGTGTCAGAGAGACTGGACTTTGTGTGCA
GTTTTCTGCAGAAAAATCGAAAACATCCCTCTTCCCCAGAATGCCTGGTATCTGCACAGAAGGTGCTAGA
GGGATCAGAGCTGGAACTGGCGAAGATGACCATGCTGCTCTTATACCACTCTACCATGAGCTCCAAAAGT
CCCAGGGACTGGGAACAGTTTGAATATAAAATTCAGGCTGAGTTGGCTGTCATTCTTAAATTTGTGCTGG
ACCATGAGGACGGGCTAAACCTTAATGAGGACCTAGAGAACTTCCTACAGAAAGCTCCTGTGCCTTCTAC
CTGTTCTAGCACATTCCCTGAAGAGCTCTCCCCACCTAGCCACCAGGCCAAGAGGGAGATTCGCTTCCTA
GAGCTACAGAAGGTTGCCTCCTCTTCCAGTGGGAACAACTTTCTCTCAGGTTCTCCAGCTTCTCCCATGG
GTGATATCCTGCAGACCCCACAGTTCCAGA
